Addgene plasmid #65325: POT9-RFP
Purpose: receiving vector of standard transcription units(TUs) in YeastFab work, useful for further assembly
Depositing lab: Junbiao Dai. Depositing organization: Tsinghua University. Publication: YeastFab: the design and construction of standard biological parts for metabolic engineering in Saccharomyces cerevisiae. Guo Y, Dong J, Zhou T, Auxillos J, Li T, Zhang W, Wang L, Shen Y, Luo Y, Zheng Y, Lin J, Chen GQ, Wu Q, Cai Y, Dai J. Nucleic Acids Res. 2015 May 8. pii: gkv464. 10.1093/nar/gkv464 PubMed 25956650.
Backbone
  Vector backbone: pRS416
  Backbone manufacturer: Agilent Technologies
  Vector type: Synthetic Biology
Growth in bacteria
  Bacterial resistance: Ampicillin, 100 μg/mL
  Growth temperature: 37°C
  Growth strain: DH5alpha
  Copy number: High Copy
Gene/Insert
  Gene/Insert name: RFP
  Insert size (bp): 1130
  Cloning method: Unknown
  Sequencing primers: 5′ M13-F20; 3′ M13 Reverse
Terms and licenses: Academic/Nonprofit Terms; Industry Terms: Not Available to Industry
Depositor comments: the RFP gene was used for screening positive transformants(original plasmids would appear red due to expression of RFP, when RFP was replaced by desired inserts, the colony was white)
How to cite: POT9-RFP was a gift from Junbiao Dai (Addgene plasmid # 65325 ; http://n2t.net/addgene:65325 ; RRID:Addgene_65325)
