[The description below was written by a language model from this plasmid's Addgene catalogue record and pLannotate feature annotations shown in this document.]
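Description:
POT9-RFP is a yeast–E. coli shuttle vector built on the pRS416 backbone and used as a receiving (acceptor) plasmid for standard transcription units in the YeastFab parts-assembly system for Saccharomyces cerevisiae. In bacteria it replicates from a high-copy ColE1/pUC-type origin and is selected with ampicillin through the bla gene. In yeast it is maintained as a centromeric plasmid through the CEN6/ARS element and is selected by uracil prototrophy from URA3 under its own promoter. URA3 also allows counterselection with 5-FOA. An f1 origin inherited from the backbone is present as well. Short annotated fragments of lacI, rop and bom appear to be backbone remnants rather than functional genes.

The payload is a bacterial RFP dropout cassette of about 1.1 kb placed within the pBluescript-derived cloning region, between the T3 and T7 promoters and the M13 sequencing primer sites. The cassette has its own CAP binding site, lac promoter and lac operator driving mRFP1, a monomeric Discosoma-derived red fluorescent protein, followed by the rrnB T1 terminator. The lac regulatory elements therefore appear twice in the feature table, once from the backbone and once from the cassette. The cassette serves as a visual screening marker: E. coli colonies carrying the unmodified plasmid turn red, whereas colonies in which an assembled transcription unit has replaced RFP are white. The record does not state the cloning method or the enzyme sites used for the replacement. Completed transcription units held in this vector are intended for further assembly into larger constructs for yeast metabolic engineering.
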