Features (pLannotate 1.2.2; 25 found; start..end, strand, type, name):
     64..567     -  misc_feature   CEN/ARS: S. cerevisiae CEN6 centromere fused to an autonomously replicating sequence
    604..708     +  promoter       AmpR promoter: bla
    709..1569    +  CDS            AmpR: β-lactamase; bla; confers resistance to ampicillin, carbenicillin, and related antibiotics
   1740..2328    +  rep_origin     ori: high-copy-number ColE1/pMB1/pBR322/pUC origin of replication
   2511..2603    +  CDS            lacI (fragment): lac repressor; lacI; The lac repressor binds to the lac operator to inhibit transcription in E. coli. This inhibition can be relieved by adding lactose or isopropyl-β-D-thiogalactopyranoside (IPTG).
   2616..2637    +  protein_bind   CAP binding site: CAP binding activates transcription in the presence of cAMP. E. coli catabolite activator protein
   2652..2682    +  promoter       lac promoter: promoter for the E. coli lac operon
   2690..2706    +  protein_bind   lac operator: The lac repressor binds to the lac operator to inhibit transcription in E. coli. This inhibition can be relieved by adding lactose or isopropyl-β-D-thiogalactopyranoside (IPTG). lac repressor encoded by lacI
   2751..2769    +  promoter       T3 promoter: promoter for bacteriophage T3 RNA polymerase
   2782..2805    +  misc_feature   MCS (fragment): pBluescript multiple cloning site
   2868..2955    +  CDS            lacI (fragment): lac repressor; lacI; The lac repressor binds to the lac operator to inhibit transcription in E. coli. This inhibition can be relieved by adding lactose or isopropyl-β-D-thiogalactopyranoside (IPTG).
   2968..2989    +  protein_bind   CAP binding site: CAP binding activates transcription in the presence of cAMP. E. coli catabolite activator protein
   3004..3034    +  promoter       lac promoter: promoter for the E. coli lac operon
   3042..3058    +  protein_bind   lac operator: The lac repressor binds to the lac operator to inhibit transcription in E. coli. This inhibition can be relieved by adding lactose or isopropyl-β-D-thiogalactopyranoside (IPTG). lac repressor encoded by lacI
   3094..3768    +  CDS            mRFP1: mRFP1 is a basic (constitutively fluorescent) red fluorescent protein published in 2002, derived from Discosoma sp.. It is reported to be a somewhat slowly-maturing monomer with low acid sensitivity.
   3816..3887    +  terminator     rrnB T1 terminator: transcription terminator T1 from the E. coli rrnB gene
   3958..3978    +  misc_feature   MCS (fragment): pBluescript multiple cloning site
   3987..4005    -  promoter       T7 promoter: promoter for bacteriophage T7 RNA polymerase
   4013..4168    +  CDS            lacZα (fragment): LacZα fragment of β-galactosidase; lacZ fragment
   4176..4631    +  rep_origin     f1 ori (sequence partly withheld): f1 bacteriophage origin of replication; arrow indicates direction of (+) strand synthesis
   4632..4683    -  misc_feature   bom (fragment): basis of mobility region from pBR322
   4762..5565    -  CDS            URA3: orotidine-5'-phosphate decarboxylase, required for uracil biosynthesis; S. cerevisiae URA3; yeast auxotrophic marker, counterselectable with 5-fluoroorotic acid (5-FOA)
   5566..5781    -  promoter       URA3 promoter: S. cerevisiae URA3
   5796..5845    -  misc_feature   bom (fragment): basis of mobility region from pBR322
   5947..5982    -  CDS            rop (fragment): Rop protein, which maintains plasmids at low copy number; rop
>Addgene plasmid #65325 | POT9-RFP | depositor full sequence | sequence record 137516 | POT9-RFP sequence 5987 bps
AGGGCCTCGTGATACGCCTATTTTTATAGGTTAATGTCATGATAATAATGGTTTCTTAGGACGGATCGCT
TGCCTGTAACTTACACGCGCCTCGTATCTTTTAATGATGGAATAATTTGGGAATTTACTCTGTGTTTATT
TATTTTTATGTTTTGTATTTGGATTTTAGAAAGTAAATAAAGAAGGTAGAAGAGTTACGGAATGAAGAAA
AAAAAATAAACAAAGGTTTAAAAAATTTCAACAAAAAGCGTACTTTACATATATATTTATTAGACAAGAA
AAGCAGATTAAATAGATATACATTCGATTAACGATAAGTAAAATGTAAAATCACAGGATTTTCGTGTGTG
GTCTTCTACACAGACAAGATGAAACAATTCGGCATTAATACCTGAGAGCAGGAAGAGCAAGATAAAAGGT
AGTATTTGTTGGCGATCCCCCTAGAGTCTTTTACATCTTCGGAAAACAAAAACTATTTTTTCTTTAATTT
CTTTTTTTACTTTCTATTTTTAATTTATATATTTATATTAAAAAATTTAAATTATAATTATTTTTATAGC
ACGTGATGAAAAGGACCCAGGTGGCACTTTTCGGGGAAATGTGCGCGGAACCCCTATTTGTTTATTTTTC
TAAATACATTCAAATATGTATCCGCTCATGAGACAATAACCCTGATAAATGCTTCAATAATATTGAAAAA
GGAAGAGTATGAGTATTCAACATTTCCGTGTCGCCCTTATTCCCTTTTTTGCGGCATTTTGCCTTCCTGT
TTTTGCTCACCCAGAAACGCTGGTGAAAGTAAAAGATGCTGAAGATCAGTTGGGTGCACGAGTGGGTTAC
ATCGAACTGGATCTCAACAGCGGTAAGATCCTTGAGAGTTTTCGCCCCGAAGAACGTTTTCCAATGATGA
GCACTTTTAAAGTTCTGCTATGTGGCGCGGTATTATCCCGTATTGACGCCGGGCAAGAGCAACTCGGTCG
CCGCATACACTATTCTCAGAATGACTTGGTTGAGTACTCACCAGTCACAGAAAAGCATCTTACGGATGGC
ATGACAGTAAGAGAATTATGCAGTGCTGCCATAACCATGAGTGATAACACTGCGGCCAACTTACTTCTGA
CAACGATCGGAGGACCGAAGGAGCTAACCGCTTTTTTGCACAACATGGGGGATCATGTAACTCGCCTTGA
TCGTTGGGAACCGGAGCTGAATGAAGCCATACCAAACGACGAGCGTGACACCACGATGCCTGTAGCAATG
GCAACAACGTTGCGCAAACTATTAACTGGCGAACTACTTACTCTAGCTTCCCGGCAACAATTAATAGACT
GGATGGAGGCGGATAAAGTTGCAGGACCACTTCTGCGCTCGGCCCTTCCGGCTGGCTGGTTTATTGCTGA
TAAATCTGGAGCCGGTGAGCGTGGTAGTCGCGGTATCATTGCAGCACTGGGGCCAGATGGTAAGCCCTCC
CGTATCGTAGTTATCTACACGACGGGGAGTCAGGCAACTATGGATGAACGAAATAGACAGATCGCTGAGA
TAGGTGCCTCACTGATTAAGCATTGGTAACTGTCAGACCAAGTTTACTCATATATACTTTAGATTGATTT
AAAACTTCATTTTTAATTTAAAAGGATCTAGGTGAAGATCCTTTTTGATAATCTCATGACCAAAATCCCT
TAACGTGAGTTTTCGTTCCACTGAGCGTCAGACCCCGTAGAAAAGATCAAAGGATCTTCTTGAGATCCTT
TTTTTCTGCGCGTAATCTGCTGCTTGCAAACAAAAAAACCACCGCTACCAGCGGTGGTTTGTTTGCCGGA
TCAAGAGCTACCAACTCTTTTTCCGAAGGTAACTGGCTTCAGCAGAGCGCAGATACCAAATACTGTCCTT
CTAGTGTAGCCGTAGTTAGGCCACCACTTCAAGAACTCTGTAGCACCGCCTACATACCTCGCTCTGCTAA
TCCTGTTACCAGTGGCTGCTGCCAGTGGCGATAAGTCGTGTCTTACCGGGTTGGACTCAAGACGATAGTT
ACCGGATAAGGCGCAGCGGTCGGGCTGAACGGGGGGTTCGTGCACACAGCCCAGCTTGGAGCGAACGACC
TACACCGAACTGAGATACCTACAGCGTGAGCTATGAGAAAGCGCCACGCTTCCCGAAGGGAGAAAGGCGG
ACAGGTATCCGGTAAGCGGCAGGGTCGGAACAGGAGAGCGCACGAGGGAGCTTCCAGGGGGAAACGCCTG
GTATCTTTATAGTCCTGTCGGGTTTCGCCACCTCTGACTTGAGCGTCGATTTTTGTGATGCTCGTCAGGG
GGGCGGAGCCTATGGAAAAACGCCAGCAACGCGGCCTTTTTACGGTTCCTGGCCTTTTGCTGGCCTTTTG
CTCACATGTTCTTTCCTGCGTTATCCCCTGATTCTGTGGATAACCGTATTACCGCCTTTGAGTGAGCTGA
TACCGCTCGCCGCAGCCGAACGACCGAGCGCAGCGAGTCAGTGAGCGAGGAAGCGGAAGAGCGCCCAATA
CGCAAACCGCCTCTCCCCGCGCGTTGGCCGATTCATTAATGCAGCTGGCACGACAGGTTTCCCGACTGGA
AAGCGGGCAGTGAGCGCAACGCAATTAATGTGAGTTACCTCACTCATTAGGCACCCCAGGCTTTACACTT
TATGCTTCCGGCTCCTATGTTGTGTGGAATTGTGAGCGGATAACAATTTCACACAGGAAACAGCTATGAC
CATGATTACGCCAAGCGCGCAATTAACCCTCACTAAAGGGAACAAAAGCTGGAGCTCCACCGCGGTGGCG
GCCGCGAATTCCCCGGGTCTAGAGGTCTCGGTTGGCAGTGACTCGGTCTCTGTCGGGCTAGAGACGGCAA
TACGCAAACCGCCTCTAGCCGCGCGTTGGCCGATTCATTAATGCAGCTGGCACGACAGGTTTCCCGACTG
GAAAGCGGGCAGTGAGCGCAACGCAATTAATGTGAGTTAGCTCACTCATTAGGCACCCCAGGCTTTACAC
TTTATGCTTCCGGCTCGTATGTTGTGTGGAATTGTGAGCGGATAACAATTTCACACATACTAGAGAAAGA
GGAGAAATACTAGATGGCTTCCTCCGAAGACGTTATCAAAGAGTTCATGCGTTTCAAAGTTCGTATGGAA
GGTTCCGTTAACGGTCACGAGTTCGAAATCGAAGGTGAAGGTGAAGGTCGTCCGTACGAAGGTACCCAGA
CCGCTAAACTGAAAGTTACCAAAGGTGGTCCGCTGCCGTTCGCTTGGGACATCCTGTCCCCGCAGTTCCA
GTACGGTTCCAAAGCTTACGTTAAACACCCGGCTGACATCCCGGACTACCTGAAACTGTCCTTCCCGGAA
GGTTTCAAATGGGAACGTGTTATGAACTTCGAAGACGGTGGTGTTGTTACCGTTACCCAGGACTCCTCCC
TGCAAGACGGTGAGTTCATCTACAAAGTTAAACTGCGTGGTACCAACTTCCCGTCCGACGGTCCGGTTAT
GCAGAAAAAAACCATGGGTTGGGAAGCTTCCACCGAACGTATGTACCCGGAAGACGGTGCTCTGAAAGGT
GAAATCAAAATGCGTCTGAAACTGAAAGACGGTGGTCACTACGACGCTGAAGTTAAAACCACCTACATGG
CTAAAAAACCGGTTCAGCTGCCGGGTGCTTACAAAACCGACATCAAACTGGACATCACCTCCCACAACGA
AGACTACACCATCGTTGAACAGTACGAACGTGCTGAAGGTCGTCACTCCACCGGTGCTTAATAACGCTGA
TAGTGCTAGTGTAGATCGCTACTAGAGCCAGGCATCAAATAAAACGAAAGGCTCAGTCGAAAGACTGGGC
CTTTCGTTTTATCTGTTGTTTGTCGGTGAACGCTCTCTACTAGAGCGTCTCACCTCTGAGAGAGACCCAA
GACACTGCGGATCGAGACCACTAGTACCGGTCTGCAGCTCGAGGGGGGGCCCGGTACCCAATTCGCCCTA
TAGTGAGTCGTATTACGCGCGCTCACTGGCCGTCGTTTTACAACGTCGTGACTGGGAAAACCCTGGCGTT
ACCCAACTTAATCGCCTTGCAGCACATCCCCCTTTCGCCAGCTGGCGTAATAGCGAAGAGGCCCGCACCG
ATCGCCCTTCCCAACAGTTGCGCAGCCTGAATGGCGAATGGCGCG
[124 nt withheld, positions 4176-4299]
C
[91 nt withheld, positions 4301-4391]
A
[49 nt withheld, positions 4393-4441]
CCTTTGACGTTGGAGTCCACGTTCTTT
[37 nt withheld, positions 4469-4505]
ACCCTATCTCGGTCTATTCTTTTGATTTATAAGGGATTTTGCCGATTTCGGCCTATTGGTTAAAAAATGA
GCTGATTTAACAAAAATTTAACGCGAATTTTAACAAAATATTAACGTTTACAATTTCCTGATGCGGTATT
TTCTCCTTACGCATCTGTGCGGTATTTCACACCGCATAGGGTAATAACTGATATAATTAAATTGAAGCTC
TAATTTGTGAGTTTAGTATACATGCATTTACTTATAATACAGTTTTTTAGTTTTGCTGGCCGCATCTTCT
CAAATATGCTTCCCAGCCTGCTTTTCTGTAACGTTCACCCTCTACCTTAGCATCCCTTCCCTTTGCAAAT
AGTCCTCTTCCAACAATAATAATGTCAGATCCTGTAGACACCACATCATCCACGGTTCTATACTGTTGAC
CCAATGCGTCACCCTTGTCATCTAAACCCACACCGGGTGTCATAATCAACCAATCGTAACCTTCATCTCT
TCCACCCATGTCTCTTTGAGCAATAAAGCCGATAACAAAATCTTTGTCGCTCTTCGCAATGTCAACAGTA
CCCTTAGTATATTCTCCAGTAGATAGGGAGCCCTTGCATGACAATTCTGCTAACATCAAAAGGCCTCTAG
GTTCCTTTGTTACTTCTTCTGCCGCCTGCTTCAAACCGCTAACAATACCTGGGCCCACCACACCGTGTGC
ATTCGTAATGTCTGCCCATTCTGCTATTCTGTATACACCCGCAGAGTACTGCAATTTGACTGTATTACCA
ATGTCAGCAAATTTTCTGTCTTCGAAGAGTAAAAAATTGTACTTGGCGGATAATGCCTTTAGCGGCTTAA
CTGTGCCCTCCATGGAAAAATCAGTCAAGATATCCACATGTGTTTTTAGTAAACAAATTTTGGGACCTAA
TGCTTCAACTAACTCCAGTAATTCCTTGGTGGTACGAACATCCAATGAAGCACACAAGTTTGTTTGCTTT
TCGTGCATGATATTAAATAGCTTGGCAGCAACAGGACTAGGATGAGTAGCAGCACGTTCCTTATATGTAG
CTTTCGACATGATTTATCTTCGTTTCCTGCAGGTTTTTGTTCTGTGCAGTTGGGTTAAGAATACTGGGCA
ATTTCATGTTTCTTCAACACTACATATGCGTATATATACCAATCTAAGTCTGTGCTCCTTCCTTCGTTCT
TCCTTCTGTTCGGAGATTACCGAATCAAAAAAATTTCAAAGAAACCGAAATCAAAAAAAAGAATAAAAAA
AAAATGATGAATTGAATTGAAAAGCTGTGGTATGGTGCACTCTCAGTACAATCTGCTCTGATGCCGCATA
GTTAAGCCAGCCCCGACACCCGCCAACACCCGCTGACGCGCCCTGACGGGCTTGTCTGCTCCCGGCATCC
GCTTACAGACAAGCTGTGACAATCTCCGGGAGCTGCATGTGTCAGAGGTTTTCACCGTCATCACCGAAAC
GCGCGAGATTAA
