>Addgene plasmid #65325 | POT9-RFP | addgene partial sequence | sequence record 137218 | M13-F20 5'-TGTAAAACGACGGCCAGT-3'
CCCTCGAGCTGCAGACCGGTACTAGTGGTCTCGATCCGCAGTGTCTTGGGTCTCTCTCAGAGGTGAGACG
CTCTAGTAGAGAGCGTTCACCGACAAACAACAGATAAAACGAAAGGCCCAGTCTTTCGACTGAGCCTTTC
GTTTTATTTGATGCCTGGCTCTAGTAGCGATCTACACTAGCACTATCAGCGTTATTAAGCACCGGTGGAG
TGACGACCTTCAGCACGTTCGTACTGTTCAACGATGGTGTAGTCTTCGTTGTGGGAGGTGATGTCCAGTT
TGATGTCGGTTTTGTAAGCACCCGGCAGCTGAACCGGTTTTTTAGCCATGTAGGTGGTTTTAACTTCAGC
GTCGTAGTGACCACCGTCTTTCAGTTTCAGACGCATTTTGATTTCACCTTTCAGAGCACCGTCTTCCGGG
TACATACGTTCGGTGGAAGCTTCCCAACCCATGGTTTTTTTCTGCATAACCGGACCGTCGGACGGGAAGT
TGGTACCACGCAGTTTAACTTTGTAGATGAACTCACCGTCTTGCAGGGAGGAGTCCTGGGTAACGGTAAC
AACACCACCGTCTTCGAAGTTCATAACACGTTCCCATTTGAAACCTTCCGGGAAGGACAGTTTCAGGTAG
TCCGGGATGTCAGCCGGGTGTTTAACGTAAGCTTTGGAACCGTACTGGAACTGCGGGGACAGGATGTCCC
AAGCGAACGGCAGCGGACCACCTTTGGTAACTTTCAGTTTAGCGGTCTGGGTACCTTCGTACGGACGACC
TTCACCTTCACCTTCGATTTCGAACTCGTGACCGTTAACGGAACCTTCCATACGA
