>Addgene plasmid #65325 | POT9-RFP | addgene partial sequence | sequence record 137514 | M13-Rev 5'-CAGGAAACAGCTATGACC-3'
AAGCTGGAGCTCCACCGCGGTGGCGGCCGCGAATTCCCCGGGTCTAGAGGTCTCGGTTGGCAGTGACTCG
GTCTCTGTCGGGCTAGAGACGGCAATACGCAAACCGCCTCTAGCCGCGCGTTGGCCGATTCATTAATGCA
GCTGGCACGACAGGTTTCCCGACTGGAAAGCGGGCAGTGAGCGCAACGCAATTAATGTGAGTTAGCTCAC
TCATTAGGCACCCCAGGCTTTACACTTTATGCTTCCGGCTCGTATGTTGTGTGGAATTGTGAGCGGATAA
CAATTTCACACATACTAGAGAAAGAGGAGAAATACTAGATGGCTTCCTCCGAAGACGTTATCAAAGAGTT
CATGCGTTTCAAAGTTCGTATGGAAGGTTCCGTTAACGGTCACGAGTTCGAAATCGAAGGTGAAGGTGAA
GGTCGTCCGTACGAAGGTACCCAGACCGCTAAACTGAAAGTTACCAAAGGTGGTCCGCTGCCGTTCGCTT
GGGACATCCTGTCCCCGCAGTTCCAGTACGGTTCCAAAGCTTACGTTAAACACCCGGCTGACATCCCGGA
CTACCTGAAACTGTCCTTCCCGGAAGGTTTCAAATGGGAACGTGTTATGAACTTCGAAGACGGTGGTGTT
GTTACCGTTACCCAGGACTCCTCCCTGCAAGACGGTGAGTTCATCTACAAAGTTAAACTGCGTGGTACCA
ACTTCCCGTCCGACG
